>Addgene plasmid #143247 | TFORF0944 | addgene full sequence | sequence record 396109 | Addgene NGS Result
TTAATGTAGTCTTATGCAATACTCTTGTAGTCTTGCAACATGGTAACGATGAGTTAGCAACATGCCTTAC
AAGGAGAGAAAAAGCACCGTGCATGCCGATTGGTGGAAGTAAGGTGGTACGATCGTGCCTTATTAGGAAG
GCAACAGACGGGTCTGACATGGATTGGACGAACCACTGAATTGCCGCATTGCAGAGATATTGTATTTAAG
TGCCTAGCTCGATACATAAACGGGTCTCTCTGGTTAGACCAGATCTGAGCCTGGGAGCTCTCTGGCTAAC
TAGGGAACCCACTGCTTAAGCCTCAATAAAGCTTGCCTTGAGTGCTTCAAGTAGTGTGTGCCCGTCTGTT
GTGTGACTCTGGTAACTAGAGATCCCTCAGACCCTTTTAGTCAGTGTGGAAAATCTCTAGCAGTGGCGCC
CGAACAGGGACTTGAAAGCGAAAGGGAAACCAGAGGAGCTCTCTCGACGCAGGACTCGGCTTGCTGAAGC
GCGCACGGCAAGAGGCGAGGGGCGGCGACTGGTGAGTACGCCAAAAATTTTGACTAGCGGAGGCTAGAAG
GAGAGAGATGGGTGCGAGAGCGTCAGTATTAAGCGGGGGAGAATTAGATCGCGATGGGAAAAAATTCGGT
TAAGGCCAGGGGGAAAGAAAAAATATAAATTAAAACATATAGTATGGGCAAGCAGGGAGCTAGAACGATT
CGCAGTTAATCCTGGCCTGTTAGAAACATCAGAAGGCTGTAGACAAATACTGGGACAGCTACAACCATCC
CTTCAGACAGGATCAGAAGAACTTAGATCATTATATAATACAGTAGCAACCCTCTATTGTGTGCATCAAA
GGATAGAGATAAAAGACACCAAGGAAGCTTTAGACAAGATAGAGGAAGAGCAAAACAAAAGTAAGACCAC
CGCACAGCAAGCGGCCGCTGATCTTCAGACCTGGAGGAGGAGATATGAGGGACAATTGGAGAAGTGAATT
ATATAAATATAAAGTAGTAAAAATTGAACCATTAGGAGTAGCACCCACCAAGGCAAAGAGAAGAGTGGTG
CAGAGAGAAAAAAGAGCAGTGGGAATAGGAGCTTTGTTCCTTGGGTTCTTGGGAGCAGCAGGAAGCACTA
TGGGCGCAGCGTCAATGACGCTGACGGTACAGGCCAGACAATTATTGTCTGGTATAGTGCAGCAGCAGAA
CAATTTGCTGAGGGCTATTGAGGCGCAACAGCATCTGTTGCAACTCACAGTCTGGGGCATCAAGCAGCTC
CAGGCAAGAATCCTGGCTGTGGAAAGATACCTAAAGGATCAACAGCTCCTGGGGATTTGGGGTTGCTCTG
GAAAACTCATTTGCACCACTGCTGTGCCTTGGAATGCTAGTTGGAGTAATAAATCTCTGGAACAGATTTG
GAATCACACGACCTGGATGGAGTGGGACAGAGAAATTAACAATTACACAAGCTTAATACACTCCTTAATT
GAAGAATCGCAAAACCAGCAAGAAAAGAATGAACAAGAATTATTGGAATTAGATAAATGGGCAAGTTTGT
GGAATTGGTTTAACATAACAAATTGGCTGTGGTATATAAAATTATTCATAATGATAGTAGGAGGCTTGGT
AGGTTTAAGAATAGTTTTTGCTGTACTTTCTATAGTGAATAGAGTTAGGCAGGGATATTCACCATTATCG
TTTCAGACCCACCTCCCAACCCCGAGGGGACCCATGCATTGCATCTCAATTAGTCAGCAACCAGGTGTGG
AAAGTCCCCAGGCTCCCCAGCAGGCAGAAGTATGCAAAGCATGCGTCTCAATTAGTCAGCAACCATAGTC
CCGCCCCTAACTCCGCCCATCCCGCCCCTAACTCCGCCCAGTTCCGCCCATTCTCCGCCCCATGGCTGAC
TAATTTTTTTTATTTATGCAGAGGCCGAGGCCGCCTCGGCCTCTGAGCTATTCCAGAAGTAGTGAGGAGG
CTTTTTTGGAGGCCTAGGCTTTTGCAAAAAGCTTTCTAGAGGTACCACCGGAGCTTACCATGACCGAGTA
CAAGCCCACGGTGCGCCTCGCCACCCGCGACGACGTCCCCAGGGCCGTACGCACCCTCGCCGCCGCGTTC
GCCGACTACCCCGCCACGCGCCACACCGTCGATCCGGACCGCCACATCGAGCGGGTCACCGAGCTGCAAG
AACTCTTCCTCACGCGCGTCGGGCTCGACATCGGCAAGGTGTGGGTCGCGGACGACGGCGCCGCCGTGGC
GGTCTGGACCACGCCGGAGAGCGTCGAAGCGGGGGCGGTGTTCGCCGAGATCGGCCCGCGCATGGCCGAG
TTGAGCGGTTCCCGGCTGGCCGCGCAGCAACAGATGGAAGGCCTCCTGGCGCCGCACCGGCCCAAGGAGC
CCGCGTGGTTCCTGGCCACCGTCGGCGTCTCGCCCGACCACCAGGGCAAGGGTCTGGGCAGCGCCGTCGT
GCTCCCCGGAGTGGAGGCGGCCGAGCGCGCCGGGGTGCCCGCCTTCCTGGAGACCTCCGCGCCCCGCAAC
CTCCCCTTCTACGAGCGGCTCGGCTTCACCGTCACCGCCGACGTCGAGGTGCCCGAAGGACCGCGCACCT
GGTGCATGACCCGCAAGCCCGGTGCCAGTTAACGAATTCTAGATCTTGAGACAAATGGCAGTATTCATCC
ACAATTTTAAAAGAAAAGGGGGGATTGGGGGGTACAGTGCAGGGGAAAGAATAGTAGACATAATAGCAAC
AGACATACAAACTAAAGAATTACAAAAACAAATTACAAAAATTCAAAATTTTCGGGTTTATTACAGGGAC
AGCAGAGATCCACTTTGGCGCCGGCTCGAGGCCTGCAGGTGCAAAGATGGATAAAGTTTTAAACAGAGAG
GAATCTTTGCAGCTAATGGACCTTCTAGGTCTTGAAAGGAGTGGGAATTGGCTCCGGTGCCCGTCAGTGG
GCAGAGCGCACATCGCCCACAGTCCCCGAGAAGTTGGGGGGAGGGGTCGGCAATTGAACCGGTGCCTAGA
GAAGGTGGCGCGGGGTAAACTGGGAAAGTGATGTCGTGTACTGGCTCCGCCTTTTTCCCGAGGGTGGGGG
AGAACCGTATATAAGTGCAGTAGTCGCCGTGAACGTTCTTTTTCGCAACGGGTTTGCCGCCAGAACACAG
GTAAGTGCCGTGTGTGGTTCCCGCGGGCCTGGCCTCTTTACGGGTTATGGCCCTTGCGTGCCTTGAATTA
CTTCCACCTGGCTGCAGTACGTGATTCTTGATCCCGAGCTTCGGGTTGGAAGTGGGTGGGAGAGTTCGAG
GCCTTGCGCTTAAGGAGCCCCTTCGCCTCGTGCTTGAGTTGAGGCCTGGCCTGGGCGCTGGGGCCGCCGC
GTGCGAATCTGGTGGCACCTTCGCGCCTGTCTCGCTGCTTTCGATAAGTCTCTAGCCATTTAAAATTTTT
GATGACCTGCTGCGACGCTTTTTTTCTGGCAAGATAGTCTTGTAAATGCGGGCCAAGATCTGCACACTGG
TATTTCGGTTTTTGGGGCCGCGGGCGGCGACGGGGCCCGTGCGTCCCAGCGCACATGTTCGGCGAGGCGG
GGCCTGCGAGCGCGGCCACCGAGAATCGGACGGGGGTAGTCTCAAGCTGGCCGGCCTGCTCTGGTGCCTG
GCCTCGCGCCGCCGTGTATCGCCCCGCCCTGGGCGGCAAGGCTGGCCCGGTCGGCACCAGTTGCGTGAGC
GGAAAGATGGCCGCTTCCCGGCCCTGCTGCAGGGAGCTCAAAATGGAGGACGCGGCGCTCGGGAGAGCGG
GCGGGTGAGTCACCCACACAAAGGAAAAGGGCCTTTCCGTCCTCAGCCGTCGCTTCATGTGACTCCACGG
AGTACCGGGCGCCGTCCAGGCACCTCGATTAGTTCTCGAGCTTTTGGAGTACGTCGTCTTTAGGTTGGGG
GGAGGGGTTTTATGCGATGGAGTTTCCCCACACTGAGTGGGTGGAGACTGAAGTTAGGCCAGCTTGGCAC
TTGATGTAATTCTCCTTGGAATTTGCCCTTTTTGAGTTTGGATCTTGGTTCATTCTCAAGCCTCAGACAG
TGGTTCAAAGTTTTTTTCTTCCATTTCAGGTGTCGTGAGGCTAGCACCGCCACCATGTTGATGGAAGGAG
GGAGAGCGGCTGCGGCGCGGAACGTCTCAAGTATACAAATGCTCTCAGTCCAGCCAGACACCAAGCCGAA
AGGTTGTGCTGGCTGCAACCGAAAGATCAAGGACCGGTATCTTCTAAAGGCACTGGACAAATACTGGCAT
GAAGACTGCCTGAAGTGTGCCTGCTGTGACTGTCGCTTGGGAGAGGTGGGCTCCACCCTGTACACTAAAG
CTAATCTTATCCTTTGTCGCAGAGACTATCTGAGGCTCTTTGGTGTAACGGGAAACTGCGCTGCCTGTAG
TAAGCTCATCCCTGCCTTTGAGATGGTGATGCGTGCCAAGGACAATGTTTACCACCTGGACTGCTTTGCA
TGTCAGCTTTGTAATCAGAGATTTTGTGTTGGAGACAAATTTTTCCTAAAGAATAACATGATCCTTTGCC
AGACGGACTACGAGGAAGGTTTAATGAAAGAAGGTTATGCACCCCAGGTTCGCTAGTAATGAACTAGTCC
GTAACTTGAAAGTATTTCGATTTCTTGGCTTTATATATCTTGTGGAAAGGACGATTTGTGGATCCGAGGT
GAAACATTACGCGTTAAGTCGACAATCAACCTCTGGATTACAAAATTTGTGAAAGATTGACTGGTATTCT
TAACTATGTTGCTCCTTTTACGCTATGTGGATACGCTGCTTTAATGCCTTTGTATCATGCTATTGCTTCC
CGTATGGCTTTCATTTTCTCCTCCTTGTATAAATCCTGGTTGCTGTCTCTTTATGAGGAGTTGTGGCCCG
TTGTCAGGCAACGTGGCGTGGTGTGCACTGTGTTTGCTGACGCAACCCCCACTGGTTGGGGCATTGCCAC
CACCTGTCAGCTCCTTTCCGGGACTTTCGCTTTCCCCCTCCCTATTGCCACGGCGGAACTCATCGCCGCC
TGCCTTGCCCGCTGCTGGACAGGGGCTCGGCTGTTGGGCACTGACAATTCCGTGGTGTTGTCGGGGAAAT
CATCGTCCTTTCCTTGGCTGCTCGCCTGTGTTGCCACCTGGATTCTGCGCGGGACGTCCTTCTGCTACGT
CCCTTCGGCCCTCAATCCAGCGGACCTTCCTTCCCGCGGCCTGCTGCCGGCTCTGCGGCCTCTTCCGCGT
CTTCGCCTTCGCCCTCAGACGAGTCGGATCTCCCTTTGGGCCGCCTCCCCGCGTCGACTTTAAGACCAAT
GACTTACAAGGCAGCTGTAGATCTTAGCCACTTTTTAAAAGAAAAGGGGGGACTGGAAGGGCTAATTCAC
TCCCAACGAAGACAAGATCTGCTTTTTGCTTGTACTGGGTCTCTCTGGTTAGACCAGATCTGAGCCTGGG
AGCTCTCTGGCTAACTAGGGAACCCACTGCTTAAGCCTCAATAAAGCTTGCCTTGAGTGCTTCAAGTAGT
GTGTGCCCGTCTGTTGTGTGACTCTGGTAACTAGAGATCCCTCAGACCCTTTTAGTCAGTGTGGAAAATC
TCTAGCAGTACGTATAGTAGTTCATGTCATCTTATTATTCAGTATTTATAACTTGCAAAGAAATGAATAT
CAGAGAGTGAGAGGAACTTGTTTATTGCAGCTTATAATGGTTACAAATAAAGCAATAGCATCACAAATTT
CACAAATAAAGCATTTTTTTCACTGCATTCTAGTTGTGGTTTGTCCAAACTCATCAATGTATCTTATCAT
GTCTGGCTCTAGCTATCCCGCCCCTAACTCCGCCCATCCCGCCCCTAACTCCGCCCAGTTCCGCCCATTC
TCCGCCCCATGGCTGACTAATTTTTTTTATTTATGCAGAGGCCGAGGCCGCCTCGGCCTCTGAGCTATTC
CAGAAGTAGTGAGGAGGCTTTTTTGGAGGCCTAGGGACGTACCCAATTCGCCCTATAGTGAGTCGTATTA
CGCGCGCTCACTGGCCGTCGTTTTACAACGTCGTGACTGGGAAAACCCTGGCGTTACCCAACTTAATCGC
CTTGCAGCACATCCCCCTTTCGCCAGCTGGCGTAATAGCGAAGAGGCCCGCACCGATCGCCCTTCCCAAC
AGTTGCGCAGCCTGAATGGCGAATGGG
[124 nt withheld, positions 6188-6311]
C
[91 nt withheld, positions 6313-6403]
A
[49 nt withheld, positions 6405-6453]
CCTTTGACGTTGGAGTCCACGTTCTTT
[37 nt withheld, positions 6481-6517]
ACCCTATCTCGGTCTATTCTTTTGATTTATAAGGGATTTTGCCGATTTCGGCCTATTGGTTAAAAAATGA
GCTGATTTAACAAAAATTTAACGCGAATTTTAACAAAATATTAACGCTTACAATTTAGGTGGCACTTTTC
GGGGAAATGTGCGCGGAACCCCTATTTGTTTATTTTTCTAAATACATTCAAATATGTATCCGCTCATGAG
ACAATAACCCTGATAAATGCTTCAATAATATTGAAAAAGGAAGAGTATGAGTATTCAACATTTCCGTGTC
GCCCTTATTCCCTTTTTTGCGGCATTTTGCCTTCCTGTTTTTGCTCACCCAGAAACGCTGGTGAAAGTAA
AAGATGCTGAAGATCAGTTGGGTGCACGAGTGGGTTACATCGAACTGGATCTCAACAGCGGTAAGATCCT
TGAGAGTTTTCGCCCCGAAGAACGTTTTCCAATGATGAGCACTTTTAAAGTTCTGCTATGTGGCGCGGTA
TTATCCCGTATTGACGCCGGGCAAGAGCAACTCGGTCGCCGCATACACTATTCTCAGAATGACTTGGTTG
AGTACTCACCAGTCACAGAAAAGCATCTTACGGATGGCATGACAGTAAGAGAATTATGCAGTGCTGCCAT
AACCATGAGTGATAACACTGCGGCCAACTTACTTCTGACAACGATCGGAGGACCGAAGGAGCTAACCGCT
TTTTTGCACAACATGGGGGATCATGTAACTCGCCTTGATCGTTGGGAACCGGAGCTGAATGAAGCCATAC
CAAACGACGAGCGTGACACCACGATGCCTGTAGCAATGGCAACAACGTTGCGCAAACTATTAACTGGCGA
ACTACTTACTCTAGCTTCCCGGCAACAATTAATAGACTGGATGGAGGCGGATAAAGTTGCAGGACCACTT
CTGCGCTCGGCCCTTCCGGCTGGCTGGTTTATTGCTGATAAATCTGGAGCCGGTGAGCGTGGGTCTCGCG
GTATCATTGCAGCACTGGGGCCAGATGGTAAGCCCTCCCGTATCGTAGTTATCTACACGACGGGGAGTCA
GGCAACTATGGATGAACGAAATAGACAGATCGCTGAGATAGGTGCCTCACTGATTAAGCATTGGTAACTG
TCAGACCAAGTTTACTCATATATACTTTAGATTGATTTAAAACTTCATTTTTAATTTAAAAGGATCTAGG
TGAAGATCCTTTTTGATAATCTCATGACCAAAATCCCTTAACGTGAGTTTTCGTTCCACTGAGCGTCAGA
CCCCGTAGAAAAGATCAAAGGATCTTCTTGAGATCCTTTTTTTCTGCGCGTAATCTGCTGCTTGCAAACA
AAAAAACCACCGCTACCAGCGGTGGTTTGTTTGCCGGATCAAGAGCTACCAACTCTTTTTCCGAAGGTAA
CTGGCTTCAGCAGAGCGCAGATACCAAATACTGTTCTTCTAGTGTAGCCGTAGTTAGGCCACCACTTCAA
GAACTCTGTAGCACCGCCTACATACCTCGCTCTGCTAATCCTGTTACCAGTGGCTGCTGCCAGTGGCGAT
AAGTCGTGTCTTACCGGGTTGGACTCAAGACGATAGTTACCGGATAAGGCGCAGCGGTCGGGCTGAACGG
GGGGTTCGTGCACACAGCCCAGCTTGGAGCGAACGACCTACACCGAACTGAGATACCTACAGCGTGAGCT
ATGAGAAAGCGCCACGCTTCCCGAAGGGAGAAAGGCGGACAGGTATCCGGTAAGCGGCAGGGTCGGAACA
GGAGAGCGCACGAGGGAGCTTCCAGGGGGAAACGCCTGGTATCTTTATAGTCCTGTCGGGTTTCGCCACC
TCTGACTTGAGCGTCGATTTTTGTGATGCTCGTCAGGGGGGCGGAGCCTATGGAAAAACGCCAGCAACGC
GGCCTTTTTACGGTTCCTGGCCTTTTGCTGGCCTTTTGCTCACATGTTCTTTCCTGCGTTATCCCCTGAT
TCTGTGGATAACCGTATTACCGCCTTTGAGTGAGCTGATACCGCTCGCCGCAGCCGAACGACCGAGCGCA
GCGAGTCAGTGAGCGAGGAAGCGGAAGAGCGCCCAATACGCAAACCGCCTCTCCCCGCGCGTTGGCCGAT
TCATTAATGCAGCTGGCACGACAGGTTTCCCGACTGGAAAGCGGGCAGTGAGCGCAACGCAATTAATGTG
AGTTAGCTCACTCATTAGGCACCCCAGGCTTTACACTTTATGCTTCCGGCTCGTATGTTGTGTGGAATTG
TGAGCGGATAACAATTTCACACAGGAAACAGCTATGACCATGATTACGCCAAGCGCGCAATTAACCCTCA
CTAAAGGGAACAAAAGCTGGAGCTGCAAGC
Features (pLannotate 1.2.2; 31 found; start..end, strand, type, name):
      5..231     +  promoter       RSV promoter: Rous sarcoma virus enhancer/promoter
    232..412     +  LTR            5' LTR (truncated): truncated 5' long terminal repeat (LTR) from HIV-1
    459..584     +  misc_feature   HIV-1 Ψ: packaging signal of human immunodeficiency virus type 1
    568..931     +  CDS            HIV-1 gag (fragment): gag protein from human immunodeficiency virus 1; gag
   1077..1310    +  misc_feature   RRE: The Rev response element (RRE) of HIV-1 allows for Rev-dependent mRNA export from the nucleus to the cytoplasm.
   1687..1713    +  CDS            Rev (fragment): human immunodeficiency virus 1 (HIV-1) Rev protein; rev; enhances nuclear export of unspliced and incompletely spliced viral mRNAs
   1720..1743    +  promoter       SV40 promoter (fragment): SV40 early promoter
   1744..1815    +  promoter       SV40 promoter (fragment): SV40 enhancer and early promoter
   1839..1974    +  rep_origin     SV40 ori: SV40 origin of replication
   2020..2616    +  CDS            PuroR (fragment): puromycin N-acetyltransferase; pac from Streptomyces; confers resistance to puromycin
   2665..2782    +  misc_feature   cPPT/CTS: central polypurine tract and central termination sequence of HIV-1
   2847..2913    +  CDS            small t antigen (fragment): SV40 (simian virus 40) small t antigen
   2920..4098    +  promoter       EF-1α promoter: strong constitutive promoter for human elongation factor EF-1α
   4169..4603    +  CDS            LMO3: LMO3_HUMAN - Also known as RBTN3, RBTNL2, RHOM3. Experimental evidence at protein level: Swiss-Prot protein existence level 1. From Homo sapiens (Human).
   4619..4672    +  promoter       U6 promoter (fragment): RNA polymerase III promoter for human U6 snRNA
   4714..5302    +  misc_feature   WPRE: woodchuck hepatitis virus posttranscriptional regulatory element
   5353..5372    +  misc_feature   cPPT/CTS (fragment): central polypurine tract and central termination sequence of HIV-1
   5374..5607    +  LTR            3' LTR (ΔU3): self-inactivating 3' long terminal repeat (LTR) from HIV-1
   5685..5806    +  polyA_signal   SV40 poly(A) signal: SV40 polyadenylation signal
   5846..5981    +  rep_origin     SV40 ori: SV40 origin of replication
   6002..6020    -  promoter       T7 promoter: promoter for bacteriophage T7 RNA polymerase
   6028..6183    +  CDS            lacZα (fragment): LacZα fragment of β-galactosidase; lacZ fragment
   6188..6616    +  rep_origin     f1 ori (sequence partly withheld): f1 bacteriophage origin of replication; arrow indicates direction of (+) strand synthesis
   6669..6773    +  promoter       AmpR promoter: bla
   6774..7634    +  CDS            AmpR: β-lactamase; bla; confers resistance to ampicillin, carbenicillin, and related antibiotics
   7805..8393    +  rep_origin     ori: high-copy-number ColE1/pMB1/pBR322/pUC origin of replication
   8576..8668    +  CDS            lacI (fragment): lac repressor; lacI; The lac repressor binds to the lac operator to inhibit transcription in E. coli. This inhibition can be relieved by adding lactose or isopropyl-β-D-thiogalactopyranoside (IPTG).
   8681..8702    +  protein_bind   CAP binding site: CAP binding activates transcription in the presence of cAMP. E. coli catabolite activator protein
   8717..8747    +  promoter       lac promoter: promoter for the E. coli lac operon
   8755..8771    +  protein_bind   lac operator: The lac repressor binds to the lac operator to inhibit transcription in E. coli. This inhibition can be relieved by adding lactose or isopropyl-β-D-thiogalactopyranoside (IPTG). lac repressor encoded by lacI
   8816..8834    +  promoter       T3 promoter: promoter for bacteriophage T3 RNA polymerase
