[The description below was written by a language model from this plasmid's Addgene catalogue record and pLannotate feature annotations shown in this document.]
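Description:
TFORF0944 is a third-generation-style, self-inactivating lentiviral expression plasmid built on the pLX_TRC317 backbone and carrying the human LMO3 open reading frame. It belongs to a barcoded transcription factor ORF collection. In bacteria it is maintained through a high-copy ColE1/pUC-type origin and selected with ampicillin via the bla gene. An f1 origin and remnants of a lac/lacZα cloning region flanked by T7 and T3 promoters are also present in the backbone. The depositor notes that the plasmid can recombine, which is a common issue with LTR-containing vectors.

The viral portion begins with an RSV promoter fused to a truncated HIV-1 5' LTR, which drives production of the packageable genomic RNA in producer cells. This is followed by the Ψ packaging signal with a partial gag sequence, the Rev response element for nuclear export of unspliced RNA, and a cPPT/CTS element that aids nuclear import. The ΔU3 3' LTR disables LTR promoter activity after integration. Within this frame, an SV40 early promoter drives puromycin N-acetyltransferase for selection of transduced mammalian cells, and a separate EF-1α promoter drives constitutive expression of LMO3. The annotated coding sequence spans about 435 bp of the 593 bp insert. A WPRE downstream enhances transcript stability and expression. The record states that each ORF is paired with a unique 24-bp barcode, but the barcode is not annotated in the feature table. It may lie in the region between the ORF and the WPRE, where only a short U6-like fragment is called.

The construct is intended for lentiviral overexpression of LMO3, individually or in pooled screens, where barcode sequencing identifies which transcription factor each cell received. One such application is directed differentiation studies.
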