Addgene plasmid #143247: TFORF0944
Purpose: Lentiviral vector for overexpressing transcription factor ORFs with unique 24-bp barcodes. Barcodes facilitate identification of transcription factors in pooled screens.
Depositing lab: Feng Zhang. Depositing organization: Broad Institute. Publication: A transcription factor atlas of directed differentiation. Joung J, Ma S, Tay T, Geiger-Schuller KR, Kirchgatterer PC, Verdine VK, Guo B, Arias-Garcia MA, Allen WE, Singh A, Kuksenko O, Abudayyeh OO, Gootenberg JS, Fu Z, Macrae RK, Buenrostro JD, Regev A, Zhang F. Cell. 2023 Jan 5;186(1):209-229.e26. doi: 10.1016/j.cell.2022.11.026. PubMed 36608654.
Backbone
  Vector backbone: pLX_TRC317
  Backbone manufacturer: Broad Institute Genetic Perturbation Platform
  Backbone size w/o insert (bp): 8264
  Vector type: Mammalian Expression, Lentiviral
  Selectable markers: Puromycin
Growth in bacteria
  Bacterial resistance: Ampicillin, 100 μg/mL
  Growth temperature: 37°C
  Growth strain: NEB Stable
  Copy number: High Copy
Gene/Insert
  Gene/Insert name: LMO3
  Species: H. sapiens (human)
  Insert size (bp): 593
  Entrez Gene: LMO3 (a.k.a. RBTN3, RBTNL2, RHOM3, Rhom-3)
  Promoter: EF1a
  Cloning method: Unknown
  Sequencing primers: 5′ GGGTGGAGACTGAAGTTAGGCCAG; 3′ CACATAGCGTAAAAGGAGCAACATAG
Terms and licenses: Academic/Nonprofit Terms; Industry Terms: Not Available to Industry
Depositor comments: NM_001243612,ENST00000541295 . The transcription factor ORF portion of this plasmid was synthesized by Genewiz. Please test multiple small colonies in case of plasmid recombination. To make this collection available in a timely manner, a portion of this collection was not fully sequenced by Addgene. If an Addgene verified full plasmid sequence is not available, please contact us prior to placing an order to request the full sequence.
How to cite: TFORF0944 was a gift from Feng Zhang (Addgene plasmid # 143247 ; http://n2t.net/addgene:143247 ; RRID:Addgene_143247)
