>Addgene plasmid #143247 | TFORF0944 | depositor partial sequence | sequence record 281879 | Insert
ACCGCCACCATGTTGATGGAAGGAGGGAGAGCGGCTGCGGCGCGGAACGTCTCAAGTATACAAATGCTCT
CAGTCCAGCCAGACACCAAGCCGAAAGGTTGTGCTGGCTGCAACCGAAAGATCAAGGACCGGTATCTTCT
AAAGGCACTGGACAAATACTGGCATGAAGACTGCCTGAAGTGTGCCTGCTGTGACTGTCGCTTGGGAGAG
GTGGGCTCCACCCTGTACACTAAAGCTAATCTTATCCTTTGTCGCAGAGACTATCTGAGGCTCTTTGGTG
TAACGGGAAACTGCGCTGCCTGTAGTAAGCTCATCCCTGCCTTTGAGATGGTGATGCGTGCCAAGGACAA
TGTTTACCACCTGGACTGCTTTGCATGTCAGCTTTGTAATCAGAGATTTTGTGTTGGAGACAAATTTTTC
CTAAAGAATAACATGATCCTTTGCCAGACGGACTACGAGGAAGGTTTAATGAAAGAAGGTTATGCACCCC
AGGTTCGCTAGTAATGAACTAGTCCGTAACTTGAAAGTATTTCGATTTCTTGGCTTTATATATCTTGTGG
AAAGGACGATTTGTGGATCCGAGGTGAAACATT
