>Addgene plasmid #143247 | TFORF0944 | depositor partial sequence | sequence record 281880 | Barcode
TTTGTGGATCCGAGGTGAAACATT
